>Addgene plasmid #31323 | pQTEV-GTF2F2 | depositor full sequence | sequence record 14354 | Author sequence
CTCGAGAAATCATAAAAAATTTATTTGCTTTGTGAGCGGATAACAATTATAATAGATTCAATTGTGAGCG
GATAACAATTTCACACAGAATTCATTAAAGAGGAGAAATTAACTATGAAACATCACCATCACCATCACCA
TAGCGATTACGACATCCCCACTACTGAGAATCTTTATTTTCAGGGATCTGCCGAGCGCGGGGAACTCGAC
TTGACCGGCGCCAAACAGAACACAGGAGTGTGGCTAGTCAAGGTTCCTAAATATTTGTCACAGCAATGGG
CTAAAGCCTCTGGAAGAGGTGAAGTTGGGAAACTGCGGATTGCCAAGACTCAAGGAAGGACTGAGGTGTC
ATTTACTTTGAATGAGGATCTTGCAAATATTCATGATATTGGTGGAAAACCAGCTTCAGTCAGTGCTCCT
AGAGAACATCCATTTGTCTTGCAAAGTGTTGGAGGACAGACATTAACAGTATTTACTGAGAGCTCATCAG
ATAAGCTGTCATTGGAAGGAATAGTGGTACAAAGAGCTGAATGCCGACCAGCTGCCAGTGAAAACTACAT
GCGATTAAAAAGATTGCAAATAGAAGAGTCTTCCAAACCAGTGAGGCTATCACAACAGCTGGACAAAGTT
GTAACAACCAATTACAAACCTGTTGCTAATCATCAATACAATATCGAATATGAAAGGAAAAAGAAAGAAG
ACGGAAAGCGAGCTCGAGCTGATAAACAACATGTTTTAGACATGCTATTTTCAGCCTTTGAGAAACATCA
ATACTATAATCTTAAGGACTTGGTGGACATCACAAAGCAACCTGTGGTGTACCTGAAGGAAATCTTAAAA
GAAATTGGTGTTCAGAATGTAAAAGGGATCCACAAAAACACATGGGAGCTGAAGCCAGAGTACAGACACT
ATCAAGGAGAAGAAAAGAGTGACTAAGCGGCCGCTCGACCTGCAGCCAAGCTTAATTAGCTGAGCTTGGA
CTCCTGTTGATAGATCCAGTAATGACCTCAGAACTCCATCTGGATTTGTTCAGAACGCTCGGTTGCCGCC
GGGCGTTTTTTATTGGTGAGAATCCAAGCTAGCTTGGCGAGATTTTCAGGAGCTAAGGAAGCTAAAATGG
AGAAAAAAATCACTGGATATACCACCGTTGATATATCCCAATGGCATCGTAAAGAACATTTTGAGGCATT
TCAGTCAGTTGCTCAATGTACCTATAACCAGACCGTTCAGCTGGATATTACGGCCTTTTTAAAGACCGTA
AAGAAAAATAAGCACAAGTTTTATCCGGCCTTTATTCACATTCTTGCCCGCCTGATGAATGCTCATCCGG
AATTTCGTATGGCAATGAAAGACGGTGAGCTGGTGATATGGGATAGTGTTCACCCTTGTTACACCGTTTT
CCATGAGCAAACTGAAACGTTTTCATCGCTCTGGAGTGAATACCACGACGATTTCCGGCAGTTTCTACAC
ATATATTCGCAAGATGTGGCGTGTTACGGTGAAAACCTGGCCTATTTCCCTAAAGGGTTTATTGAGAATA
TGTTTTTCGTCTCAGCCAATCCCTGGGTGAGTTTCACCAGTTTTGATTTAAACGTGGCCAATATGGACAA
CTTCTTCGCCCCCGTTTTCACCATGGGCAAATATTATACGCAAGGCGACAAGGTGCTGATGCCGCTGGCG
ATTCAGGTTCATCATGCCGTTTGTGATGGCTTCCATGTCGGCAGAATGCTTAATGAATTACAACAGTACT
GCGATGAGTGGCAGGGCGGGGCGTAATTTTTTTAAGGCAGTTATTGGTGCCCTTAAACGCCTGGGGTAAT
GACTCTCTAGCTTGAGGCATCAAATAAAACGAAAGGCTCAGTCGAAAGACTGGGCCTTTCGTTTTATCTG
TTGTTTGTCGGTGAACGCTCTCCTGAGTAGGACAAATCCGCCCTCTAGATTACGTGCAGTCGATGATAAG
CTGTCAAACATGAGAATTGTGCCTAATGAGTGAGCTAACTTACATTAATTGCGTTGCGCTCACTGCCCGC
TTTCCAGTCGGGAAACCTGTCGTGCCAGCTGCATTAATGAATCGGCCAACGCGCGGGGAGAGGCGGTTTG
CGTATTGGGCGCCAGGGTGGTTTTTCTTTTCACCAGTGAGACGGGCAACAGCTGATTGCCCTTCACCGCC
TGGCCCTGAGAGAGTTGCAGCAAGCGGTCCACGCTGGTTTGCCCCAGCAGGCGAAAATCCTGTTTGATGG
TGGTTAACGGCGGGATATAACATGAGCTGTCTTCGGTATCGTCGTATCCCACTACCGAGATATCCGCACC
AACGCGCAGCCCGGACTCGGTAATGGCGCGCATTGCGCCCAGCGCCATCTGATCGTTGGCAACCAGCATC
GCAGTGGGAACGATGCCCTCATTCAGCATTTGCATGGTTTGTTGAAAACCGGACATGGCACTCCAGTCGC
CTTCCCGTTCCGCTATCGGCTGAATTTGATTGCGAGTGAGATATTTATGCCAGCCAGCCAGACGCAGACG
CGCCGAGACAGAACTTAATGGGCCCGCTAACAGCGCGATTTGCTGGTGACCCAATGCGACCAGATGCTCC
ACGCCCAGTCGCGTACCGTCTTCATGGGAGAAAATAATACTGTTGATGGGTGTCTGGTCAGAGACATCAA
GAAATAACGCCGGAACATTAGTGCAGGCAGCTTCCACAGCAATGGCATCCTGGTCATCCAGCGGATAGTT
AATGATCAGCCCACTGACGCGTTGCGCGAGAAGATTGTGCACCGCCGCTTTACAGGCTTCGACGCCGCTT
CGTTCTACCATCGACACCACCACGCTGGCACCCAGTTGATCGGCGCGAGATTTAATCGCCGCGACAATTT
GCGACGGCGCGTGCAGGGCCAGACTGGAGGTGGCAACGCCAATCAGCAACGACTGTTTGCCCGCCAGTTG
TTGTGCCACGCGGTTGGGAATGTAATTCAGCTCCGCCATCGCCGCTTCCACTTTTTCCCGCGTTTTCGCA
GAAACGTGGCTGGCCTGGTTCACCACGCGGGAAACGGTCTGATAAGAGACACCGGCATACTCTGCGACAT
CGTATAACGTTACTGGTTTCACATTCACCACCCTGAATTGACTCTCTTCCGGGCGCTATCATGCCATACC
GCGAAAGGTTTTGCACCATTCGATGGTGTCGGAATTTCGGGCAGCGTTGGGTCCTGGCCACGGGTGCGCA
TGATCTAGAGCTGCCTCGCGCGTTTCGGTGATGACGGTGAAAACCTCTGACACATGCAGCTCCCGGAGAC
GGTCACAGCTTGTCTGTAAGCGGATGCCGGGAGCAGACAAGCCCGTCAGGGCGCGTCAGCGGGTGTTGGC
GGGTGTCGGGGCGCAGCCATGACCCAGTCACGTAGCGATAGCGGAGTGTATACTGGCTTAACTATGCGGC
ATCAGAGCAGATTGTACTGAGAGTGCACCACATGCGGTGTGAAATACCGCACAGATGCGTAAGGAGAAAA
TACCGCATCAGGCGCTCTTCCGCTTCCTCGCTCACTGACTCGCTGCGCTCGGTCGTTCGGCTGCGGCGAG
CGGTATCAGCTCACTCAAAGGCGGTAATACGGTTATCCACAGAATCAGGGGATAACGCAGGAAAGAACAT
GTGAGCAAAAGGCCAGCAAAAGGCCAGGAACCGTAAAAAGGCCGCGTTGCTGGCGTTTTTCCATAGGCTC
CGCCCCCCTGACGAGCATCACAAAAATCGACGCTCAAGTCAGAGGTGGCGAAACCCGACAGGACTATAAA
GATACCAGGCGTTTCCCCCTGGAAGCTCCCTCGTGCGCTCTCCTGTTCCGACCCTGCCGCTTACCGGATA
CCTGTCCGCCTTTCTCCCTTCGGGAAGCGTGGCGCTTTCTCATAGCTCACGCTGTAGGTATCTCAGTTCG
GTGTAGGTCGTTCGCTCCAAGCTGGGCTGTGTGCACGAACCCCCCGTTCAGCCCGACCGCTGCGCCTTAT
CCGGTAACTATCGTCTTGAGTCCAACCCGGTAAGACACGACTTATCGCCACTGGCAGCAGCCACTGGTAA
CAGGATTAGCAGAGCGAGGTATGTAGGCGGTGCTACAGAGTTCTTGAAGTGGTGGCCTAACTACGGCTAC
ACTAGAAGGACAGTATTTGGTATCTGCGCTCTGCTGAAGCCAGTTACCTTCGGAAAAAGAGTTGGTAGCT
CTTGATCCGGCAAACAAACCACCGCTGGTAGCGGTGGTTTTTTTGTTTGCAAGCAGCAGATTACGCGCAG
AAAAAAAGGATCTCAAGAAGATCCTTTGATCTTTTCTACGGGGTCTGACGCTCAGTGGAACGAAAACTCA
CGTTAAGGGATTTTGGTCATGAGATTATCAAAAAGGATCTTCACCTAGATCCTTTTAAATTAAAAATGAA
GTTTTAAATCAATCTAAAGTATATATGAGTAAACTTGGTCTGACAGTTACCAATGCTTAATCAGTGAGGC
ACCTATCTCAGCGATCTGTCTATTTCGTTCATCCATAGTTGCCTGACTCCCCGTCGTGTAGATAACTACG
ATACGGGAGGGCTTACCATCTGGCCCCAGTGCTGCAATGATACCGCGAGACCCACGCTCACCGGCTCCAG
ATTTATCAGCAATAAACCAGCCAGCCGGAAGGGCCGAGCGCAGAAGTGGTCCTGCAACTTTATCCGCCTC
CATCCAGTCTATTAATTGTTGCCGGGAAGCTAGAGTAAGTAGTTCGCCAGTTAATAGTTTGCGCAACGTT
GTTGCCATTGCTACAGGCATCGTGGTGTCACGCTCGTCGTTTGGTATGGCTTCATTCAGCTCCGGTTCCC
AACGATCAAGGCGAGTTACATGATCCCCCATGTTGTGCAAAAAAGCGGTTAGCTCCTTCGGTCCTCCGAT
CGTTGTCAGAAGTAAGTTGGCCGCAGTGTTATCACTCATGGTTATGGCAGCACTGCATAATTCTCTTACT
GTCATGCCATCCGTAAGATGCTTTTCTGTGACTGGTGAGTACTCAACCAAGTCATTCTGAGAATAGTGTA
TGCGGCGACCGAGTTGCTCTTGCCCGGCGTCAATACGGGATAATACCGCGCCACATAGCAGAACTTTAAA
AGTGCTCATCATTGGAAAACGTTCTTCGGGGCGAAAACTCTCAAGGATCTTACCGCTGTTGAGATCCAGT
TCGATGTAACCCACTCGTGCACCCAACTGATCTTCAGCATCTTTTACTTTCACCAGCGTTTCTGGGTGAG
CAAAAACAGGAAGGCAAAATGCCGCAAAAAAGGGAATAAGGGCGACACGGAAATGTTGAATACTCATACT
CTTCCTTTTTCAATATTATTGAAGCATTTATCAGGGTTATTGTCTCATGAGCGGATACATATTTGAATGT
ATTTAGAAAAATAAACAAATAGGGGTTCCGCGCACATTTCCCCGAAAAGTGCCACCTGACGTCTAAGAAA
CCATTATTATCATGACATTAACCTATAAAAATAGGCGTATCACGAGGCCCTTTCGTCTTCAC
Features (pLannotate 1.2.2; 18 found; start..end, strand, type, name):
     10..54      +  promoter       T5 promoter: bacteriophage T5 promoter for E. coli RNA polymerase, with embedded lac operator
     62..78      +  protein_bind   lac operator: The lac repressor binds to the lac operator to inhibit transcription in E. coli. This inhibition can be relieved by adding lactose or isopropyl-β-D-thiogalactopyranoside (IPTG). lac repressor encoded by lacI
    121..141     +  CDS            7xHis: 6xHis affinity tag
    165..185     +  CDS            capTEV™ (fragment): composite tag for in vivo biotinylation, TEV protease cleavage, and 6xHis tagging
    190..933     +  CDS            GTF2F2: T2FB_HUMAN - Also known as RAP30. Experimental evidence at protein level: Swiss-Prot protein existence level 1. TFIIF is a general transcription initiation factor that binds to RNA polymerase II and helps to recruit it to the initiation complex in collaboration with TFIIB. It promotes transcription elongation. This subunit shows ATP-dependent DNA-helicase activity. From Homo sapiens (Human).
    979..1073    +  terminator     lambda t0 terminator: transcription terminator from phage lambda
   1088..1116    +  promoter       cat promoter (fragment): promoter of the E. coli cat gene encoding chloramphenicol acetyltransferase
   1117..1773    +  CDS            cat: CAT_ECOLX - Experimental evidence at protein level: Swiss-Prot protein existence level 1. This enzyme is an effector of chloramphenicol resistance in bacteria. From Escherichia coli. This protein is used as a marker in many commonly used cloning vectors, such as pACYC184.
   1841..1927    +  terminator     rrnB T1 terminator: Escherichia coli rrnB; transcription terminator T1 from the E. coli rrnB gene
   1950..1967    -  promoter       tet promoter (fragment): E. coli promoter for tetracycline efflux protein gene
   1986..2007    -  protein_bind   CAP binding site: CAP binding activates transcription in the presence of cAMP. E. coli catabolite activator protein
   2020..3102    -  CDS            lacI: lac repressor; lacI; The lac repressor binds to the lac operator to inhibit transcription in E. coli. This inhibition can be relieved by adding lactose or isopropyl-β-D-thiogalactopyranoside (IPTG).
   3103..3180    -  promoter       lacIq promoter: lacI (mutant); In the lacIq allele, a single base change in the promoter boosts expression of the lacI gene about 10-fold.
   3229..3270    +  CDS            rop (fragment): Rop protein, which maintains plasmids at low copy number; rop
   3372..3512    +  misc_feature   bom: basis of mobility region from pBR322
   3698..4286    -  rep_origin     ori: high-copy-number ColE1/pMB1/pBR322/pUC origin of replication
   4457..5317    -  CDS            AmpR: β-lactamase; bla; confers resistance to ampicillin, carbenicillin, and related antibiotics
   5318..5422    -  promoter       AmpR promoter: bla
