[The description below was written by a language model from this plasmid's Addgene catalogue record and pLannotate feature annotations shown in this document.]
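Description:
pQTEV-GTF2F2 is a bacterial expression plasmid for producing the human general transcription factor IIF subunit GTF2F2 (also known as RAP30) in E. coli. It is built on pQTEV, a derivative of the Qiagen vector pQE-2, and the full deposited sequence is about 5.5 kb. The plasmid replicates from a ColE1/pMB1-type origin, with a pBR322 bom region and only a fragment of rop annotated, and it is selected with ampicillin through the β-lactamase gene. A cat coding sequence with a partial cat promoter lies downstream of the expression cassette. The depositor states that this chloramphenicol resistance sequence is inactive, so it should not be regarded as a usable marker.

The GTF2F2 coding sequence was inserted between BamHI and NotI sites, both of which are retained. It sits in frame behind a vector-encoded N-terminal His tag (annotated as 7xHis) and a TEV protease recognition site, so the fusion protein can be captured by metal affinity chromatography and the tag then cleaved off. Transcription is driven by the phage T5 promoter, which is recognised by E. coli RNA polymerase. This promoter is controlled by lac operator elements and is followed by the lambda t0 terminator, with an rrnB T1 terminator further downstream. A lacI gene under the lacIq promoter on the same plasmid supplies repressor, which keeps expression off until induction with IPTG.

The clone is supplied in the Rosetta strain, which also carries a separate chloramphenicol-resistant plasmid, pRARE, providing rare tRNAs to aid overexpression of recombinant proteins. The construct comes from a structural genomics project that generated a public catalogue of expression clones for human proteins.
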