Addgene plasmid #31323: pQTEV-GTF2F2
Depositing lab: Konrad Buessow. Depositing organization: Max Planck Institute for Molecular Genetics. Publication: Structural genomics of human proteins--target selection and generation of a public catalogue of expression clones. Bussow K, Scheich C, Sievert V, Harttig U, Schultz J, Simon B, Bork P, Lehrach H, Heinemann U. Microb Cell Fact. 2005 Jul 5;4:21. doi: 10.1186/1475-2859-4-21. PubMed 15998469.
Backbone
  Vector backbone: pQTEV
  Backbone size w/o insert (bp): 4700
  Vector type: Bacterial Expression
Growth in bacteria
  Bacterial resistance: Ampicillin, 100 μg/mL
  Growth temperature: 37°C
  Growth strain: Rosetta
  Copy number: Unknown
Gene/Insert
  Gene/Insert name: general transcription factor IIF (alt names: polypeptide 2; PSFEp250B012)
  Species: H. sapiens (human)
  Insert size (bp): 822
  GenBank ID: DQ000547
  Entrez Gene: GTF2F2 (a.k.a. BTF4, RAP30, TF2F2, TFIIF)
  Tag / fusion protein: His (N terminal on backbone); TEV (N terminal on backbone)
  Cloning method: Restriction Enzyme; 5′ cloning site BamHI (not destroyed); 3′ cloning site NotI (not destroyed)
  Sequencing primers: 5′ TGAGCGGATAACAATTTCACACAG; 3′ GGCAACCGAGCGTTCTGAAC
Terms and licenses: Academic/Nonprofit Terms; Industry Terms: Not Available to Industry
Depositor comments: The vector pQTEV is derived from Qiagen pQE-2 and contains an inactive chloramphenicol resistance gene sequence. The Rosetta bacterial strain contains an additional plasmid. The second plasmid, pRARE, provides rare tRNAs for overexpression of recombinant proteins. It has 4694 bp and is chloramphenicol resistence.
How to cite: pQTEV-GTF2F2 was a gift from Konrad Buessow (Addgene plasmid # 31323 ; http://n2t.net/addgene:31323 ; RRID:Addgene_31323)
