>Addgene plasmid #31323 | pQTEV-GTF2F2 | addgene partial sequence | sequence record 61003 | pQE-Fwd 5'-CCCGAAAAGTGCCACCTG-3'
AAATAGGCGTATCACGAGGCCCTTTCGTCTTCACCTCGAGAAATCATAAAAAATTTATTTGCTTTGTGAG
CGGATAACAATTATAATAGATTCAATTGTGAGCGGATAACAATTTCACACAGAATTCATTAAAGAGGAGA
AATTAACTATGAAACATCACCATCACCATCACCATAGCGATTACGACATCCCCACTACTGAGAATCTTTA
TTTTCAGGGATCTGCCGAGCGCGGGGAACTCGACTTGACCGGCGCCAAACAGAACACAGGAGTGTGGCTA
GTCAAGGTTCCTAAATATTTGTCACAGCAATGGGCTAAAGCCTCTGGAAGAGGTGAAGTTGGGAAACTGC
GGATTGCCAAGACTCAAGGAAGGACTGAGGTGTCATTTACTTTGAATGAGGATCTTGCAAATATTCATGA
TATTGGTGGAAAACCAGCTTCAGTCAGTGCTCCTAGAGAACATCCATTTGTCTTGCAAAGTGTTGGAGGA
CAGACATTAACAGTATTTACTGAGAGCTCATCAGATAAGCTGTCATTGGAAGGAATAGTGGTACAAAGAG
CTGAATGCCGACCAGCTGCCAGTGAAAACTACATGCGATTAAAAAGATTGCAAATAGAAGAGTCTTCCAA
ACCAGTGAGGCTATCACAACAGCTGGACAAAGTTGTAACAACCAATTACAAACCTGTTGCTAATCATCAA
TACAATATCGAATATGAAAGGAAAAAGAAAGAAGACGGAAAGCGAGCTCGAGCTGATAAACAACATGTTT
TAGACATGCTATTTTCAGCCTTTGAGAAACATCAATACTA
